Addgene plasmid #48797: pcDNA3.1-HA-14-3-3 ϵ
Purpose: expresses human myc-14-3-3ϵ in mammalian cells
Depositing lab: Huda Zoghbi. Depositing organization: Baylor College of Medicine. Publication: Interaction of Akt-phosphorylated ataxin-1 with 14-3-3 mediates neurodegeneration in spinocerebellar ataxia type 1. Chen HK, Fernandez-Funez P, Acevedo SF, Lam YC, Kaytor MD, Fernandez MH, Aitken A, Skoulakis EM, Orr HT, Botas J, Zoghbi HY. Cell. 2003 May 16;113(4):457-68. 10.1016/S0092-8674(03)00349-0 PubMed 12757707.
Backbone
  Vector backbone: pcDNA3.1
  Backbone size w/o insert (bp): 5428
  Vector type: Mammalian Expression
  Selectable markers: Neomycin (select with G418)
Growth in bacteria
  Bacterial resistance: Ampicillin, 100 μg/mL
  Growth temperature: 37°C
  Growth strain: DH5alpha
  Growth instructions: DH10B or similar
  Copy number: High Copy
Gene/Insert
  Gene/Insert name: YWHAE 14-3-3 ϵ (alt name: 14-3-3 ϵ)
  Species: H. sapiens (human)
  Insert size (bp): 789
  Entrez Gene: YWHAE (a.k.a. 14-3-3E, HEL2, KCIP-1, MDCR, MDS)
  Promoter: cmv
  Tag / fusion protein: haemagglutinin (C terminal on insert)
  Cloning method: Restriction Enzyme; 5′ cloning site EcoRI (not destroyed); 3′ cloning site EcoRI (not destroyed)
  Sequencing primers: 5′ T7
Terms and licenses: Academic/Nonprofit Terms; Industry Terms: Not Available to Industry
How to cite: pcDNA3.1-HA-14-3-3 ϵ was a gift from Huda Zoghbi (Addgene plasmid # 48797 ; http://n2t.net/addgene:48797 ; RRID:Addgene_48797)
