[The description below was written by a language model from this plasmid's Addgene catalogue record.]
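Description:
pcDNA3.1-HA-14-3-3 ϵ is a mammalian expression plasmid built on the pcDNA3.1 backbone (5428 bp without insert) that carries the human YWHAE coding sequence, which encodes the epsilon isoform of the 14-3-3 family of phosphoserine/phosphothreonine-binding adaptor proteins. The 789 bp insert was placed into the vector by restriction cloning with EcoRI at both ends. Both sites are retained, so the insert can be released with a single enzyme, although cloning of this kind is not inherently directional. Expression is driven by the CMV promoter, a strong constitutive promoter for transient or stable expression in a wide range of mammalian cell lines. The T7 primer site upstream of the insert is listed for sequence verification.

The plasmid is maintained in E. coli as a high-copy plasmid under ampicillin selection. It also carries a neomycin resistance marker, which allows G418 selection of stably transfected mammalian cells. The record is inconsistent about the epitope tag. The plasmid name and the tag field indicate a haemagglutinin (HA) tag, recorded as C-terminal on the insert, whereas the purpose statement describes the product as myc-14-3-3ϵ. Users should therefore confirm the identity and position of the tag by sequencing before relying on antibody detection. No feature table is provided, so the other backbone elements cannot be confirmed from the record. The associated publication concerns the interaction of Akt-phosphorylated ataxin-1 with 14-3-3 proteins in spinocerebellar ataxia type 1. This suggests use in expressing tagged 14-3-3ϵ for studying that interaction, for example by co-immunoprecipitation or detection of the tagged protein.
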