>Addgene plasmid #48797 | pcDNA3.1-HA-14-3-3 ϵ | addgene partial sequence | sequence record 84516 | F1ori-R 5'-AGGGAAGAAAGCGAAAGGAG-3'
GCGGTCACGCTGCGCGTAACCACCACACCCGCCGCGCTTAATGCGCCGCTACAGGGCGCGTTCCATTCGC
CATTCAGGCTGCGCAACTGTTGGGAAGGGCGATCGGTGCGGGCCTCTTCGCTATTACGCCAGCCCGGATC
GATCCTTATCGGATTTTACCACATTTGTAGAGGTTTTACTTGCTTTAAAAAACCTCCCACATCTCCCCCT
GAACCTGAAACATAAAATGAATGCAATTGTTGTTGTTAACTTGTTTATTGCAGCTTATAATGGTTACAAA
TAAAGCAATAGCATCACAAATTTCACAAATAAAGCATTTTTTTCACTGCATTCTAGTTGTGGTTTGTCCA
AACTCATCAATGTATCTTATCATGTCTGCTCGAAGCATTAACCCTCACTAAAGGGAAGCGGCCGCCCGGG
TCGACTCTAGAGGATCCCGGGTTGTGGCAAGCTTATCATCGTGTTTTTCAAAGGAAAACCACGTCCCCGT
GGTTCGGGGGGCCTAGACGTTTTTTTAACCTCGACTAAACACATGTAAAGCATGTGCACCGAGGCCCCAG
ATCAGATCCCATACAATGGGGTACCTTCTGGGCATCCTTCAGCCCCTTGTTGAATACGCTTGAGGAGAGC
CATTTGACTCTTTCCACAACTATCCAACTCACAACGTGGCACTGGGGTTGTGCCGCCTTTGCAGGTGTAT
CTTATACACGTGGCTTTTGGCCGCAGAGGCACCTGTCGCCAGGTGGGGGGTTCCGCTGCCTGCAAAGGGT
CGCTACAGACGTTGTTTGTCTTCAAGAAGCTTCCAGAGGAACTGCTTCCTTCACGACATTCAACAGACCT
TGCATTCCTTTGGCGAGAGGGGAAAGACCCCTAGGAATGCTCGTCAAGAAGACAGGGCCAGGTTTCCGGG
CCCTCACATTGCCAAAAGACGGCAATATGGTGGAA
