>Addgene plasmid #48797 | pcDNA3.1-HA-14-3-3 ϵ | addgene partial sequence | sequence record 87617 | T7 5'-TAATACGACTCACTATAGGG-3'
ACATCATATGGATACTGATTTTCGTCTTCCACCCGTCGCGCAGACCCTGCCGGAGCCGCTGCCGCTATGG
ATGATCGAGAGGATCTGGTGTACCAGGCGAAGCTGGCCGAGCAGGCTGAGCGATACGACGAAATGGTGGA
GTCAATGAAGAAAGTAGCAGGGATGGATGTGGAGCTGACAGTTGAAGAAAGAAACCTCCTATCTGTTGCA
TATAAGAATGTGATTGGAGCTAGAAGAGCCTCCTGGAGAATAATCAGCAGCATTGAACAGAAAGAAGAAA
ACAAGGGAGGAGAAGACAAGCTAAAAATGATTCGGGAATATCGGCAAATGGTTGAGACTGAGCTAAAGTT
AATCTGTTGTGACATTCTGGATGTACTGGACAAACACCTCATTCCAGCAGCTAACACTGGCGAGTCCAAG
GTTTTCTATTATAAAATGAAAGGGGACTACCACAGGTATCTGGCAGAATTTGCCACAGGAAACGACAGGA
AGGAGGCTGCGGAGAACAGCCTAGTGGCTTATAAAGCTGCTAGTGATATTGCAATGACAGAACTTCCACC
AACGCATCCTATTCGCTTAGGTCTTGCTCTCAATTTTTCCGTATTCTACTACGAAATTCTTAATTCCCCT
GACCGTGCCTGCAGGTTGGCAAAAGCAGCTTTTGATGATGCAATTGCAGAACTGGATACGCTGAGTGAAG
AAAGCTATAAGGACTCTACACTTATCATGCAGTTGTTACGTGATAATCTGACACTATGGACTTCAGACAT
GCAGGGTGACGGTGAAGAGCAGAATAAAGAAGCGCTGCAGGACGTGGAAGACGAAAATCAGTATCCATAT
GATGTTCCAGATTATGCTTGAGAATTC
